Addgene plasmid #162979: C453-E23: attB4-TRE3Gp>-attB5
Purpose: Gateway attB4/attB5 entry clone for inducible mammalian expression using the TRE3G promoter
Depositing lab: Dominic Esposito. Depositing organization: National Cancer Institute (NCI). Publication: Combinatorial assembly of clone libraries using site-specific recombination. Wall VE, Garvey LA, Mehalko JL, Procter LV, Esposito D. Methods Mol Biol. 2014;1116:193-208. doi: 10.1007/978-1-62703-764-8_14. PubMed 24395366.
Backbone
  Vector backbone: pDonr215
  Vector type: Synthetic Biology
Growth in bacteria
  Bacterial resistance: Kanamycin, 50 μg/mL
  Growth temperature: 37°C
  Growth strain: DH5alpha
  Copy number: High Copy
Gene/Insert
  Gene/Insert name: Tet-regulated TRE3G minimal promoter
  Species: Synthetic
  Cloning method: Gateway Cloning
Terms and licenses: Academic/Nonprofit Terms; Industry Terms: Not Available to Industry
How to cite: C453-E23: attB4-TRE3Gp>-attB5 was a gift from Dominic Esposito (Addgene plasmid # 162979 ; http://n2t.net/addgene:162979 ; RRID:Addgene_162979)
