[The description below was written by a language model from this plasmid's Addgene catalogue record and pLannotate feature annotations shown in this document.]
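Description:
C453-E23: attB4-TRE3Gp>-attB5 is a small (about 2.6 kb) Gateway entry clone built on the pDonr215 donor backbone and intended as a promoter module for multi-fragment recombinational assembly of mammalian expression constructs. It is propagated in E. coli as a high-copy plasmid through a ColE1/pUC-type origin and is selected with kanamycin via an aminoglycoside phosphotransferase (KanR) gene. The rrnB T1 and T2 transcription terminators sit next to the cloning region, where they help insulate the insert from read-through transcription originating in the backbone.

The payload is the synthetic TRE3G promoter, a third-generation tetracycline-responsive element consisting of Tet operator repeats joined to a minimal promoter. It has low basal activity and is switched on when a Tet-On 3G transactivator binds in the presence of doxycycline. No coding sequence, tag or reporter accompanies it; the plasmid supplies only the regulatory element. The promoter is bracketed by the attB4 and attB5 core sequences, each embedded in a longer attL-type arm. The annotation software labels these arms as attL1 fragments, but together with the core sites they most likely represent the attL4 and attL5 sites expected in an entry clone produced by a BP reaction. These site specificities fix the position and orientation of the promoter when it is combined in an LR reaction with other entry clones carrying compatible sites, such as a gene of interest, and a destination vector.

The construct is used for combinatorial assembly of clone libraries in which expression of a downstream gene in mammalian cells is inducible. The transactivator must be supplied separately, as it is not encoded here.
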