Features (pLannotate 1.2.2; 9 found; start..end, strand, type, name):
      6..91      +  protein_bind   attL1 (fragment): mutant version of attL; recombination site for the Gateway® LR reaction LR Clonase™
     82..102     +  protein_bind   attB5: mutant version of attB; core recombination site for the Gateway® BP reaction BP Clonase™
    105..480     -  promoter       TRE3G promoter: 3rd-generation Tet-responsive promoter that can be activated by binding of Tet-On® 3G
    483..503     -  protein_bind   attB4: mutant version of attB; core recombination site for the Gateway® BP reaction BP Clonase™
    494..579     -  protein_bind   attL1 (fragment): mutant version of attL; recombination site for the Gateway® LR reaction LR Clonase™
    629..672     -  terminator     rrnB T1 terminator: Escherichia coli rrnB; transcription terminator T1 from the E. coli rrnB gene
    804..831     +  terminator     rrnB T2 terminator: transcription terminator T2 from the E. coli rrnB gene
    966..1554    -  rep_origin     ori: high-copy-number ColE1/pMB1/pBR322/pUC origin of replication
   1697..2506    -  CDS            KanR: aminoglycoside phosphotransferase; aph(3')-Ia; confers resistance to kanamycin in bacteria or G418 (Geneticin®) in eukaryotes
>Addgene plasmid #162979 | C453-E23: attB4-TRE3Gp>-attB5 | addgene full sequence | sequence record 330918 | Addgene NGS Result
AGCTCCAAATAATGATTTTATTTTGACTGATAGTGACCTGTTCGTTGCAACAAATTGATAAGCAATGCTT
TTTTATAATGCCAACTTTGTATACAAAAGTTGGCTTTACGAGGGTAGGAAGTGGTACGGAAAGTTGGTAT
AAGACAAAAGTGTTGTGGAATTGCTCCAGGCGATCTGACGGTTCACTAAACGAGCTCTGCTTTTATAGGC
GCCCACCGTACACGCCTAAAGCTTATACGTTCTCTATCACTGATAGGGAGTAAACTGGATATACGTTCTC
TATCACTGATAGGGAGTAAACTGTAGATACGTTCTCTATCACTGATAGGGAGTAAACTGGTCATACGTTC
TCTATCACTGATAGGGAGTAAACTCCTTATACGTTCTCTATCACTGATAGGGAGTAAAGTCTGCATACGT
TCTCTATCACTGATAGGGAGTAAACTCTTCATACGTTCTCTATCACTGATAGGGAGTAAAGCCAACTTTT
CTATACAAAGTTGGCATTATAAAAAAGCATTGCTTATCAATTTGTTGCAACGAACAGGTCACTATCAGTC
AAAATAAAATCATTATTTGGAGCTCCATGGTAGCGTTAACGCGAGAGTAGGGAACTGCCAGGCATCAAAT
AAAACGAAAGGCTCAGTCGGAAGACTGGGCCTTTCGTTTTATCTGTTGTTTGTCGGTGAACGCTCTCCTG
AGTAGGACAAATCCGCCGGGAGCGGATTTGAACGTTGTGAAGCAACGGCCCGGAGGGTGGCGGGCAGGAC
GCCCGCCATAAACTGCCAGGCATCAAACTAAGCAGAAGGCCATCCTGACGGATGGCCTTTTTGCGTTTCT
ACAAACTCTTCCTGGCTAGCGGTAATACGGTTATCCACAGAATCAGGGGATAACGCAGGAAAGAACATGT
GAGCAAAAGGCCAGCAAAAGGCCAGGAACCGTAAAAAGGCCGCGTTGCTGGCGTTTTTCCATAGGCTCCG
CCCCCCTGACGAGCATCACAAAAATCGACGCTCAAGTCAGAGGTGGCGAAACCCGACAGGACTATAAAGA
TACCAGGCGTTTCCCCCTGGAAGCTCCCTCGTGCGCTCTCCTGTTCCGACCCTGCCGCTTACCGGATACC
TGTCCGCCTTTCTCCCTTCGGGAAGCGTGGCGCTTTCTCATAGCTCACGCTGTAGGTATCTCAGTTCGGT
GTAGGTCGTTCGCTCCAAGCTGGGCTGTGTGCACGAACCCCCCGTTCAGCCCGACCGCTGCGCCTTATCC
GGTAACTATCGTCTTGAGTCCAACCCGGTAAGACACGACTTATCGCCACTGGCAGCAGCCACTGGTAACA
GGATTAGCAGAGCGAGGTATGTAGGCGGTGCTACAGAGTTCTTGAAGTGGTGGCCTAACTACGGCTACAC
TAGAAGAACAGTATTTGGTATCTGCGCTCTGCTGAAGCCAGTTACCTTCGGAAAAAGAGTTGGTAGCTCT
TGATCCGGCAAACAAACCACCGCTGGTAGCGGTGGTTTTTTTGTTTGCAAGCAGCAGATTACGCGCAGAA
AAAAAGGATCTCAAGAAGATCCTTTGATCTTTTCTACGGGGTCTGACGCTCAGTGGAACGAAAACTCACG
TTAAGGGATTTTGGTCATGAGCTTGCGCCGTCCCGTCAAGTCAGCGTAATGCTCTGCCGGTGTTACAACC
AATTAACCAATTCTGATTAGAAAAACTCATCGAGCATCAAATGAAACTGCAATTTATTCATATCAGGATT
ATCAATACCATATTTTTGAAAAAGCCGTTTCTGTAATGAAGGAGAAAACTCACCGAGGCAGTTCCATAGG
ATGGCAAGATCCTGGTATCGGTCTGCGATTCCGACTCGTCCAACATCAATACAACCTATTAATTTCCCCT
CGTCAAAAATAAGGTTATCAAGTGAGAAATCACCATGAGTGACGACTGAATCCGGCGAGAATGGCAAAAG
TTTATGCATTTCTTTCCAGACTTGTTCAACAGGCCAGCCATTACGCTCGTCATCAAAATCACTCGCATCA
ACCAAACCGTTATTCATTCGTGATTGCGCCTGAGCGAGACGAAATACGCGATCGCTGTTAAAAGGACAAT
TACAAACAGGAATCGAATGCAACCGGCGCAGGAACACTGCCAGCGCATCAACAATATTTTCACCTGAATC
AGGATATTCTTCTAATACCTGGAATGCTGTTTTTCCGGGGATCGCAGTGGTGAGTAACCATGCATCATCA
GGAGTACGGATAAAATGCTTGATGGTCGGAAGAGGCATAAATTCCGTCAGCCAGTTTAGTCTGACCATCT
CATCTGTAACATCATTGGCAACGCTACCTTTGCCATGTTTCAGAAACAACTCTGGCGCATCGGGCTTCCC
ATACAAGCGATAGATTGTCGCACCTGATTGCCCGACATTATCGCGAGCCCATTTATACCCATATAAATCA
GCATCCATGTTGGAATTTAATCGCGGCCTCGACGTTTCCCGTTGAATATGGCTCATAACACCCCTTGTAT
TACTGTTTATGTAAGCAGACAGTTTTATTGTTCATGATGATATATTTTTATCTTGTGCAATGTAACATCA
GAGATTTTGAGACACGGGCCCTGCGCCCTGCAGCTCTAG
